>Addgene plasmid #123681 | MTK1_018 | addgene full sequence | sequence record 248573 | Addgene NGS Result
TCGGTCTCACCCTGAATTCGCATCTAGAGGAATGTACGGAACCTCGATGCCATTGCATCTGAACGCCTGG
CGATCAGACGACACTAGAGTCACGACGATACCAGGTCTGTCATATGAGCGGAACCCATGCCAGATTGACC
CAACTCCATGAAACTACGATGCAGAGACTGGCGTCTCATTTATATATGGAGTCCCGCCAGCATAACGTGA
GACCAGACCAATAAAAAACGCCCGGCGGCAACCGAGCGTTCTGAACAAATCCAGATGGAGTTCTGAGGTC
ATTACTGGATCTATCAACAGGAGTCCAAGCGAGCTCGATATCAAATTACGCCCCGCCCTGCCACTCATCG
CAGTACTGTTGTAATTCATTAAGCATTCTGCCGACATGGAAGCCATCACAAACGGCATGATGAACCTGAA
TCGCCAGCGGCATCAGCACCTTGTCGCCTTGCGTATAATATTTGCCCATGGTGAAAACGGGGGCGAAGAA
GTTGTCCATATTGGCCACGTTTAAATCAAAACTGGTGAAACTCACCCAGGGATTGGCTGAAACGAAAAAC
ATATTCTCAATAAACCCTTTAGGGAAATAGGCCAGGTTTTCACCGTAACACGCCACATCTTGCGAATATA
TGTGTAGAAACTGCCGGAAATCGTCGTGGTATTCACTCCAGAGCGATGAAAACGTTTCAGTTTGCTCATG
GAAAACGGTGTAACAAGGGTGAACACTATCCCATATCACCAGCTCACCGTCTTTCATTGCCATACGAAAT
TCCGGATGAGCATTCATCAGGCGGGCAAGAATGTGAATAAAGGCCGGATAAAACTTGTGCTTATTTTTCT
TTACGGTCTTTAAAAAGGCCGTAATATCCAGCTGAACGGTCTGGTTATAGGTACATTGAGCAACTGACTG
AAATGCCTCAAAATGTTCTTTACGATGCCATTGGGATATATCAACGGTGGTATATCCAGTGATTTTTTTC
TCCATTTTAGCTTCCTTAGCTCCTGAAAATCTCGATAACTCAAAAAATACGCCCGGTAGTGATCTTATTT
CATTATGGTGAAAGTTGGAACCTCTTACGTGCCCGATCAATCATGACCAAAATCCCTTAACGTGAGTTTT
CGTTCCACTGAGCGTCAGACCCCGTAGAAAAGATCAAAGGATCTTCTTGAGATCCTTTTTTTCTGCGCGT
AATCTGCTGCTTGCAAACAAAAAAACCACCGCTACCAGCGGTGGTTTGTTTGCCGGATCAAGAGCTACCA
ACTCTTTTTCCGAAGGTAACTGGCTTCAGCAGAGCGCAGATACCAAATACTGTTCTTCTAGTGTAGCCGT
AGTTAGGCCACCACTTCAAGAACTCTGTAGCACCGCCTACATACCTCGCTCTGCTAATCCTGTTACCAGT
GGCTGCTGCCAGTGGCGATAAGTCGTGTCTTACCGGGTTGGACTCAAGACGATAGTTACCGGATAAGGCG
CAGCGGTCGGGCTGAACGGGGGGTTCGTGCACACAGCCCAGCTTGGAGCGAACGACCTACACCGAACTGA
GATACCTACAGCGTGAGCTATGAGAAAGCGCCACGCTTCCCGAAGGGAGAAAGGCGGACAGGTATCCGGT
AAGCGGCAGGGTCGGAACAGGAGAGCGCACGAGGGAGCTTCCAGGGGGAAACGCCTGGTATCTTTATAGT
CCTGTCGGGTTTCGCCACCTCTGACTTGAGCGTCGATTTTTGTGATGCTCGTCAGGGGGGCGGAGCCTAT
GGAAAAACGCCAGCAACGCGGCCTTTTTACGGTTCCTGGCCTTTTGCTGGCCTTTTGCTCACATGTTCTT
TCCTGCGTTATCCCCTGATTCTGTGGATAACCGTAG
Features (pLannotate 1.2.2; 4 found; start..end, strand, type, name):
    221..255     -  terminator     lambda t0 terminator: minimal transcription terminator from phage lambda (Scholtissek and Grosse, 1987)
    329..985     -  CDS            cat: CAT_ECOLX - Experimental evidence at protein level: Swiss-Prot protein existence level 1. This enzyme is an effector of chloramphenicol resistance in bacteria. From Escherichia coli. This protein is used as a marker in many commonly used cloning vectors, such as pACYC184.
    986..1083    -  promoter       cat promoter: promoter of the E. coli cat gene encoding chloramphenicol acetyltransferase
   1167..1755    +  rep_origin     ori: high-copy-number ColE1/pMB1/pBR322/pUC origin of replication
