[The description below was written by a language model from this plasmid's Addgene catalogue record and pLannotate feature annotations shown in this document.]
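Description:
MTK1_018 is a small part plasmid (about 1.9 kb) from the Mammalian Toolkit (MTK), a modular hierarchical cloning system for building genetic circuits for mammalian cells. It carries the synthetic connector sequence ConL8, stored as a Type 1 part, the category that the toolkit reserves for 5' assembly connectors. The connector was inserted into the part-entry backbone MTK0_027 through BsmBI sites, which were destroyed during cloning, as is typical of Type IIS (Golden Gate-style) domestication, in which the enzyme sites are lost on ligation.

The annotated features all belong to the bacterial maintenance backbone: a high-copy ColE1/pUC-type origin of replication, and a chloramphenicol acetyltransferase (cat) gene driven by its native promoter and followed by a minimal lambda t0 terminator, which provides chloramphenicol selection in E. coli. The connector itself is not picked up by the automated annotation, presumably because it is a short synthetic sequence lying in the unannotated portion of the plasmid. Although catalogued as a mammalian expression vector, the plasmid has no annotated mammalian promoter, coding sequence, polyadenylation signal or mammalian selection marker, so it is not expressed on its own.

Its use is as a building block. As a left-hand connector, ConL8 is combined with other part types to assemble a transcription unit, and connectors of this kind generally flank each unit to define the order in which units are joined in later multigene assemblies. The record does not describe the specific pairing partner or position that ConL8 specifies.
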