Addgene plasmid #123681: MTK1_018
Purpose: Encodes ConL8 as a Type 1 part to be used in the MTK system
Depositing lab: Hana El-Samad. Depositing organization: University of California, San Francisco (UCSF). Publication: A Toolkit for Rapid Modular Construction of Biological Circuits in Mammalian Cells. Fonseca JP, Bonny AR, Kumar GR, Ng AH, Town J, Wu QC, Aslankoohi E, Chen SY, Dods G, Harrigan P, Osimiri LC, Kistler AL, El-Samad H. ACS Synth Biol. 2019 Nov 15;8(11):2593-2606. doi: 10.1021/acssynbio.9b00322. Epub 2019 Nov 5. PubMed 31686495.
Backbone
  Vector backbone: MTK0_027
  Vector type: Mammalian Expression
Growth in bacteria
  Bacterial resistance: Chloramphenicol, 25 μg/mL
  Growth temperature: 37°C
  Growth strain: DH5alpha
  Copy number: Unknown
Gene/Insert
  Gene/Insert name: Connector L8
  Species: Synthetic
  Cloning method: Restriction Enzyme; 5′ cloning site BsmBI (destroyed during cloning); 3′ cloning site BsmBI (destroyed during cloning)
Terms and licenses: Academic/Nonprofit Terms; Industry Terms: Not Available to Industry
Depositor comments: Type 1 parts are 5' assembly connectors in the MTK. Please visit https://www.biorxiv.org/content/10.1101/506188v2 for BioRxiv preprint
How to cite: MTK1_018 was a gift from Hana El-Samad (Addgene plasmid # 123681 ; http://n2t.net/addgene:123681 ; RRID:Addgene_123681)
